Addgene plasmid #32969: pEntr-Nkx2-5flbio
Depositing lab: William Pu. Depositing organization: Boston Children's Hospital. Publication: Co-occupancy by multiple cardiac transcription factors identifies transcriptional enhancers active in heart. He A, Kong SW, Ma Q, Pu WT. Proc Natl Acad Sci U S A. 2011 Apr 5. 108(14):5632-7. 10.1073/pnas.1016959108 PubMed 21415370.
Backbone
  Vector backbone: pEntr3c
  Backbone manufacturer: Invitrogen
  Backbone size w/o insert (bp): 2700
  Modifications to backbone: see pEntr-flbio
  Vector type: gateway
Growth in bacteria
  Bacterial resistance: Kanamycin, 50 μg/mL
  Growth temperature: 37°C
  Growth strain: DH5alpha
  Copy number: High Copy
Gene/Insert
  Gene/Insert name: Nkx2-5 (alt name: Nkx2.5)
  Species: M. musculus (mouse)
  Insert size (bp): 1000
  Entrez Gene: Nkx2-5 (a.k.a. Csx, Nkx-2.5, Nkx2.5, tinman)
  Tag / fusion protein: flag-bio (C terminal on backbone)
Terms and licenses: Academic/Nonprofit Terms; Industry Terms: Not Available to Industry
How to cite: pEntr-Nkx2-5flbio was a gift from William Pu (Addgene plasmid # 32969 ; http://n2t.net/addgene:32969 ; RRID:Addgene_32969)
