[The description below was written by a language model from this plasmid's Addgene catalogue record and pLannotate feature annotations shown in this document.]
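Description:
pEntr-Nkx2-5flbio is a Gateway entry clone built on the Invitrogen pEntr3c backbone, modified as in the parent vector pEntr-flbio to supply a C-terminal tag. It is propagated in E. coli as a high-copy plasmid through a ColE1/pUC-type origin and selected with kanamycin via an aminoglycoside phosphotransferase (KanR) gene. The annotated sequence is 3,362 nt. A short fragment annotated as RSF ori at the start of the record is only a partial match and probably not a functional second origin. The rrnB T1 and T2 terminators lie upstream of the cloning region, where they shield the insert from read-through transcription from the backbone.

The payload is the mouse Nkx2-5 coding sequence (also called Csx or tinman), which encodes a homeodomain transcription factor required for heart development. It is followed on the same strand by a FLAG epitope, annotated as a fragment of a 3xFLAG tag and so apparently a single copy, and then by an AviTag, a peptide that can be enzymatically biotinylated by the BirA ligase. This matches the "flag-bio" C-terminal tag in the catalogue entry. The whole cassette is flanked by attL1 and attL2, so it can be moved by an LR Clonase reaction into any attR-containing destination vector. No promoter for expressing the insert is annotated in this plasmid, as expected for an entry clone; expression depends on the destination vector chosen.

The associated publication mapped co-occupancy of cardiac transcription factors at heart enhancers, which suggests the tagged protein was intended for streptavidin- or FLAG-based pulldown of Nkx2-5 and its bound chromatin, although the record does not state the application explicitly.
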