Features (pLannotate 1.2.2; 10 found; start..end, strand, type, name):
      1..46      +  rep_origin     RSF ori (fragment): Plasmids containing the RSF 1030 origin of replication can be propagated in E. coli cells that contain additional plasmids with compatible origins.
    106..149     -  terminator     rrnB T1 terminator: Escherichia coli rrnB; transcription terminator T1 from the E. coli rrnB gene
    281..308     +  terminator     rrnB T2 terminator: transcription terminator T2 from the E. coli rrnB gene
    358..457     +  protein_bind   attL1: mutant version of attL; recombination site for the Gateway® LR reaction LR Clonase™
    497..1450    +  CDS            Nkx2-5: NKX25_MOUSE - Also known as Csx, Nkx-2.5, Nkx2e. Experimental evidence at protein level: Swiss-Prot protein existence level 1. Transcription factor required for the development of the heart and the spleen (PubMed:9584153, PubMed:19483677, PubMed:22560297). During heart development, acts as a transcriptional activator of ANF in cooperation with GATA4 (PubMed:9584153). Binds to the core DNA motif of NPPA promoter (PubMed:19483677). Together with PBX1, required for spleen development through a mechanism that involves CDKN2B repression (PubMed:22560297). From Mus musculus (Mouse).
   1466..1489    +  CDS            3xFLAG (fragment): three tandem FLAG® epitope tags
   1502..1546    +  CDS            AviTag™: peptide tag that allows for enzymatic biotinylation
   1591..1690    -  protein_bind   attL2: mutant version of attL; recombination site for the Gateway® LR reaction LR Clonase™
   1813..2622    +  CDS            KanR: aminoglycoside phosphotransferase; aph(3')-Ia; confers resistance to kanamycin in bacteria or G418 (Geneticin®) in eukaryotes
   2712..3300    +  rep_origin     ori: high-copy-number ColE1/pMB1/pBR322/pUC origin of replication
>Addgene plasmid #32969 | pEntr-Nkx2-5flbio | depositor full sequence | sequence record 39006 | pEntr-Nkx2-5flbio sequence 3362 bps
CTTTCCTGCGTTATCCCCTGATTCTGTGGATAACCGTATTACCGCTAGCATGGATCTCGGGGACGTCTAA
CTACTAAGCGAGAGTAGGGAACTGCCAGGCATCAAATAAAACGAAAGGCTCAGTCGGAAGACTGGGCCTT
TCGTTTTATCTGTTGTTTGTCGGTGAACGCTCTCCTGAGTAGGACAAATCCGCCGGGAGCGGATTTGAAC
GTTGTGAAGCAACGGCCCGGAGGGTGGCGGGCAGGACGCCCGCCATAAACTGCCAGGCATCAAACTAAGC
AGAAGGCCATCCTGACGGATGGCCTTTTTGCGTTTCTACAAACTCTTCCTGTTAGTTAGTTACTTAAGCT
CGGGCCCCAAATAATGATTTTATTTTGACTGATAGTGACCTGTTCGTTGCAACAAATTGATAAGCAATGC
TTTTTTATAATGCCAACTTTGTACAAAAAAGCAGGCTCTTTAAAGGAACCAATTCAGTCGACGCCGCCGC
GATCGCATGTTCCCCAGCCCTGCGCTCACACCCACGCCTTTCTCAGTCAAAGACATCCTGAACCTGGAGC
AGCAGCAGCGTAGCCTGGCGTCTGGGGACCTGTCTGCGCGCCTCGAGGCCACCCTGGCCCCTGCCTCCTG
CATGCTGGCCGCCTTCAAGCCCGAGGCCTACTCTGGCCCCGAGGCGGCAGCGTCCGGCCTGGCAGAGCTG
CGCGCGGAGATGGGCCCCGCGCCTTCGCCCCCCAAGTGCTCTCCTGCTTTCCCAGCCGCCCCCACATTTT
ACCCGGGAGCCTACGGTGACCCTGACCCAGCCAAAGACCCTCGGGCGGATAAAAAAGAGCTGTGCGCGCT
GCAGAAGGCAGTGGAGCTGGACAAAGCCGAGACGGATGGCGCCGAGAGACCACGCGCACGGCGGCGACGG
AAGCCACGCGTGCTCTTCTCGCAGGCGCAGGTCTACGAGCTGGAGCGGCGCTTCAAGCAACAGCGGTACC
TGTCGGCGCCAGAGCGCGACCAGCTGGCCAGCGTGCTGAAGCTCACGTCCACGCAGGTCAAGATCTGGTT
CCAGAACCGTCGCTACAAGTGCAAGCGACAGCGGCAGGACCAGACTCTGGAGCTTCTGGGGCCGCCGCCG
CCGCCCGCGCGCAGGATCGCGGTGCCCGTGCTGGTGCGCGACGGGAAGCCCTGCCTGGGGGACCCCGCGG
CCTACGCTCCCGCCTACGGCGTGGGTCTCAATGCCTATGGCTACAACGCCTACCCCTACCCCAGCTACGG
CGGCGCGGCCTGTAGTCCCGGCTACAGCTGCGCCGCCTACCCCGCTGCGCCCCCCGCCGCGCAGCCCCCC
GCCGCCTCCGCCAACAGCAACTTCGTGAACTTTGGCGTCGGGGACTTGAACACCGTGCAGAGTCCCGGGA
TGCCGCAGGGCAATTCGGGCGTCTCCACGCTGCACGGCATCCGAGCCTGGAGCGGACCGACGCGTGACTA
CAAAGACGATGACGATAAAGGTGATGGGTCCGGCCTGAACGACATCTTCGAGGCTCAGAAAATCGAATGG
CACGAAGGCGCGCCGAGCTCGAGGTAGGCGGCCGCACTCGAGATATCTAGACCCAGCTTTCTTGTACAAA
GTTGGCATTATAAGAAAGCATTGCTTATCAATTTGTTGCAACGAACAGGTCACTATCAGTCAAAATAAAA
TCATTATTTGCCATCCAGCTGCAGCTCTGGCCCGTGTCTCAAAATCTCTGATGTTACATTGCACAAGATA
AAAATATATCATCATGAACAATAAAACTGTCTGCTTACATAAACAGTAATACAAGGGGTGTTATGAGCCA
TATTCAACGGGAAACGTCGAGGCCGCGATTAAATTCCAACATGGATGCTGATTTATATGGGTATAAATGG
GCTCGCGATAATGTCGGGCAATCAGGTGCGACAATCTATCGCTTGTATGGGAAGCCCGATGCGCCAGAGT
TGTTTCTGAAACATGGCAAAGGTAGCGTTGCCAATGATGTTACAGATGAGATGGTCAGACTAAACTGGCT
GACGGAATTTATGCCTCTTCCGACCATCAAGCATTTTATCCGTACTCCTGATGATGCATGGTTACTCACC
ACTGCGATCCCCGGAAAAACAGCATTCCAGGTATTAGAAGAATATCCTGATTCAGGTGAAAATATTGTTG
ATGCGCTGGCAGTGTTCCTGCGCCGGTTGCATTCGATTCCTGTTTGTAATTGTCCTTTTAACAGCGTTCG
CGTATTTCGTCTCGCTCAGGCGCAATCACGAATGAATAACGGTTTGGTTGATGCGAGTGATTTTGATGAC
GAGCGTAATGGCTGGCCTGTTGAACAAGTCTGGAAAGAAATGCATAAACTTTTGCCATTCTCACCGGATT
CAGTCGTCACTCATGGTGATTTCTCACTTGATAACCTTATTTTTGACGAGGGGAAATTAATAGGTTGTAT
TGATGTTGGACGAGTCGGAATCGCAGACCGATACCAGGATCTTGCCATCCTATGGAACTGCCTCGGTGAG
TTTTCTCCTTCATTACAGAAACGGCTTTTTCAAAAATATGGTATTGATAATCCTGATATGAATAAATTGC
AGTTTCATTTGATGCTCGATGAGTTTTTCTAATCAGAATTGGTTAATTGGTTGTAACATTATTCAGATTG
GGCCCCGTTCCACTGAGCGTCAGACCCCGTAGAAAAGATCAAAGGATCTTCTTGAGATCCTTTTTTTCTG
CGCGTAATCTGCTGCTTGCAAACAAAAAAACCACCGCTACCAGCGGTGGTTTGTTTGCCGGATCAAGAGC
TACCAACTCTTTTTCCGAAGGTAACTGGCTTCAGCAGAGCGCAGATACCAAATACTGTTCTTCTAGTGTA
GCCGTAGTTAGGCCACCACTTCAAGAACTCTGTAGCACCGCCTACATACCTCGCTCTGCTAATCCTGTTA
CCAGTGGCTGCTGCCAGTGGCGATAAGTCGTGTCTTACCGGGTTGGACTCAAGACGATAGTTACCGGATA
AGGCGCAGCGGTCGGGCTGAACGGGGGGTTCGTGCACACAGCCCAGCTTGGAGCGAACGACCTACACCGA
ACTGAGATACCTACAGCGTGAGCTATGAGAAAGCGCCACGCTTCCCGAAGGGAGAAAGGCGGACAGGTAT
CCGGTAAGCGGCAGGGTCGGAACAGGAGAGCGCACGAGGGAGCTTCCAGGGGGAAACGCCTGGTATCTTT
ATAGTCCTGTCGGGTTTCGCCACCTCTGACTTGAGCGTCGATTTTTGTGATGCTCGTCAGGGGGGCGGAG
CCTATGGAAAAACGCCAGCAACGCGGCCTTTTTACGGTTCCTGGCCTTTTGCTGGCCTTTTGCTCACATG
TT
