>Addgene plasmid #32969 | pEntr-Nkx2-5flbio | addgene partial sequence | sequence record 42476 | pENTR-R 5'-ATGGCTCATAACACCCCTTG-3'
AGTTTTATTGTTCATGATGATATATTTTTATCTTGTGCAATGTAACATCAGAGATTTTGAGACACGGGCC
AGAGCTGCAGCTGGATGGCAAATAATGATTTTATTTTGACTGATAGTGACCTGTTCGTTGCAACAAATTG
ATAAGCAATGCTTTCTTATAATGCCAACTTTGTACAAGAAAGCTGGGTCTAGATATCTCGAGTGCGGCCG
CCTACCTCGAGCTCGGCGCGCCTTCGTGCCATTCGATTTTCTGAGCCTCGAAGATGTCGTTCAGGCCGGA
CCCATCACCTTTATCGTCATCGTCTTTGTAGTCACGCGTCGGTCCGCTCCAGGCTCGGATGCCGTGCAGC
GTGGAGACGCCCGAATTGCCCTGCGGCATCCCGGGACTCTGCACGGTGTTCAAGTCCCCGACGCCAAAGT
TCACGAAGTTGCTGTTGGCGGAGGCGGCGGGGGGCTGCGCGGCGGGGGGCGCAGCGGGGTAGGCGGCGCA
GCTGTAGCCGGGACTACAGGCCGCGCCG
